Addgene plasmid #170129: MS2-adRNA (3'GAC)
Purpose: Lentiviral vector carrying 2 copies of the MS2 adRNA targeting a GAC at the 3' end of the ADAR2 deaminase domain in plasmids #170124 and 170125
Depositing lab: Prashant Mali. Depositing organization: University of California, San Diego (UCSD). Publication: Comprehensive interrogation of the ADAR2 deaminase domain for engineering enhanced RNA editing activity and specificity. Katrekar D, Xiang Y, Palmer N, Saha A, Meluzzi D, Mali P. Elife. 2022 Jan 19;11. pii: 75555. doi: 10.7554/eLife.75555. PubMed 35044296.
Backbone
  Vector backbone: lentiCRISPR v2
  Backbone manufacturer: Addgene #52961
  Backbone size w/o insert (bp): 10500
  Total vector size (bp): 12300
  Modifications to backbone: 1 copy of the MS2-adRNA cloned downstream of the human U6 promoter followed by a mouse U6 promoter that drives the expression of a second copy. mCherry-P2A-Hygromycin cloned in place of the Cas9-P2A-Puromycin in the original vector.
  Vector type: Mammalian Expression, Lentiviral
  Selectable markers: Hygromycin
Growth in bacteria
  Bacterial resistance: Ampicillin, 100 μg/mL
  Growth temperature: 37°C
  Growth strain: NEB Stable
  Copy number: Unknown
Gene/Insert
  Gene/Insert name: MS2-ADAR2(3'GAC)-MS2
  gRNA/shRNA sequence: aACATGAGGATCACCCATGTcGCACAGCCTGCTGGCTCTTCaACATGAGGATCACCCATGTc
  Species: H. sapiens (human)
  Promoter: Human U6 and mouse U6
  Cloning method: Gibson Cloning
  Sequencing primers: 5′ GACTATCATATGCTTACCGT
Terms and licenses: Academic/Nonprofit Terms; Industry Terms: Not Available to Industry
How to cite: MS2-adRNA (3'GAC) was a gift from Prashant Mali (Addgene plasmid # 170129 ; http://n2t.net/addgene:170129 ; RRID:Addgene_170129)
