[The description below was written by a language model from this plasmid's Addgene catalogue record and pLannotate feature annotations shown in this document.]
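Description:
MS2-adRNA (3'GAC) is a third-generation-style, self-inactivating lentiviral vector built on the lentiCRISPR v2 backbone for expressing ADAR-recruiting guide RNAs (adRNAs) in mammalian cells. It is propagated in E. coli through a high-copy ColE1/pUC-type origin with ampicillin resistance. The backbone also carries an f1 origin and an SV40/EM7-driven bleomycin/Zeocin resistance cassette outside the viral region. The lentiviral portion consists of a CMV enhancer/promoter fused to a truncated HIV-1 5' LTR, the Ψ packaging signal with a gag fragment, the RRE for Rev-dependent export of genomic RNA, a cPPT/CTS, a WPRE, and a ΔU3 3' LTR followed by a bGH polyadenylation signal.

The payload is two copies of the same adRNA, one transcribed from the human U6 promoter and the second from a downstream mouse U6 promoter, both RNA polymerase III promoters. Each adRNA has an antisense targeting region flanked on either side by an MS2 stem loop, which binds the bacteriophage MS2 coat protein and so can recruit an MS2 coat protein–fused deaminase to the target transcript. According to the record, the guide is directed at a GAC motif at the 3' end of the human ADAR2 deaminase domain sequence carried by two companion plasmids from the same study, which interrogated that domain to engineer RNA editing activity and specificity. In place of the original Cas9-P2A-puromycin cassette, an EF-1α core promoter drives mCherry-P2A-hygromycin phosphotransferase, allowing fluorescent tracking and hygromycin selection of transduced cells. The catalogue lists a total size of about 12.3 kb, whereas the sequenced record behind the feature table is 10,353 nt; the record does not explain the difference.
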