Features (pLannotate 1.2.2; 37 found; start..end, strand, type, name):
     88..417     +  promoter       SV40 promoter: SV40 enhancer and early promoter
    465..512     +  promoter       EM7 promoter: synthetic bacterial promoter&nbsp
    531..905     +  CDS            BleoR: antibiotic-binding protein; Sh ble from Streptoalloteichus hindustanus; confers resistance to bleomycin, phleomycin, and Zeocin™
    915..1040    +  CDS            ble (fragment): BLE_KLEPN - Experimental evidence at protein level: Swiss-Prot protein existence level 1. Binding protein with a strong affinity to the bleomycin family of antibiotics. Binds to CL990; an antimitotic-antibiotic compound. From Klebsiella pneumoniae.
   1035..1156    +  polyA_signal   SV40 poly(A) signal: SV40 polyadenylation signal
   1229..1245    -  protein_bind   lac operator: The lac repressor binds to the lac operator to inhibit transcription in E. coli. This inhibition can be relieved by adding lactose or isopropyl-β-D-thiogalactopyranoside (IPTG). lac repressor encoded by lacI
   1253..1283    -  promoter       lac promoter: promoter for the E. coli lac operon
   1298..1319    -  protein_bind   CAP binding site: CAP binding activates transcription in the presence of cAMP. E. coli catabolite activator protein
   1332..1424    -  CDS            lacI (fragment): lac repressor; lacI; The lac repressor binds to the lac operator to inhibit transcription in E. coli. This inhibition can be relieved by adding lactose or isopropyl-β-D-thiogalactopyranoside (IPTG).
   1607..2195    -  rep_origin     ori: high-copy-number ColE1/pMB1/pBR322/pUC origin of replication
   2366..3226    -  CDS            AmpR: β-lactamase; bla; confers resistance to ampicillin, carbenicillin, and related antibiotics
   3227..3331    -  promoter       AmpR promoter: bla
   3390..3442    -  misc_feature   bom (fragment): basis of mobility region from pBR322
   3597..3976    +  enhancer       CMV enhancer: human cytomegalovirus immediate early enhancer
   3977..4176    +  promoter       CMV promoter: human cytomegalovirus (CMV) immediate early promoter
   4194..4374    +  LTR            5' LTR (truncated): truncated 5' long terminal repeat (LTR) from HIV-1
   4421..4546    +  misc_feature   HIV-1 Ψ: packaging signal of human immunodeficiency virus type 1
   4530..4893    +  CDS            HIV-1 gag (fragment): gag protein from human immunodeficiency virus 1; gag
   5039..5272    +  misc_feature   RRE: The Rev response element (RRE) of HIV-1 allows for Rev-dependent mRNA export from the nucleus to the cytoplasm.
   5649..5749    +  CDS            Rev (fragment): human immunodeficiency virus 1 (HIV-1) Rev protein; rev; enhances nuclear export of unspliced and incompletely spliced viral mRNAs
   5799..5916    +  misc_feature   cPPT/CTS: central polypurine tract and central termination sequence of HIV-1
   5967..6207    +  promoter       U6 promoter: RNA polymerase III promoter for human U6 snRNA
   6218..6236    +  misc_RNA       MS2 stem loop: stem loop that binds the bacteriophage MS2 coat protein
   6259..6277    +  misc_RNA       MS2 stem loop: stem loop that binds the bacteriophage MS2 coat protein
   6312..6625    +  promoter       U6 promoter: RNA polymerase III promoter for mouse U6 snRNA (Das et al., 1988)
   6630..6648    +  misc_RNA       MS2 stem loop: stem loop that binds the bacteriophage MS2 coat protein
   6671..6689    +  misc_RNA       MS2 stem loop: stem loop that binds the bacteriophage MS2 coat protein
   6709..6727    +  CDS            small t antigen (fragment): SV40 (simian virus 40) small t antigen
   6753..6964    +  promoter       EF-1α core promoter: core promoter for human elongation factor EF-1α
   6989..7696    +  CDS            mCherry: mCherry is a basic (constitutively fluorescent) red fluorescent protein published in 2004, derived from Discosoma sp.. It is reported to be a very rapidly-maturing monomer with low acid sensitivity.
   7763..8785    +  CDS            hph: KHYB_ECOLX - Experimental evidence at protein level: Swiss-Prot protein existence level 1. The aminoglycoside phosphotransferases achieve inactivation of their antibiotic substrates by phosphorylation. Only phosphorylates hygromycin and closely related compounds such as demethyl analogs and destomycin. From Escherichia coli.
   8804..9392    +  misc_feature   WPRE: woodchuck hepatitis virus posttranscriptional regulatory element
   9443..9462    +  misc_feature   cPPT/CTS (fragment): central polypurine tract and central termination sequence of HIV-1
   9464..9697    +  LTR            3' LTR (ΔU3): self-inactivating 3' long terminal repeat (LTR) from HIV-1
   9729..9953    +  polyA_signal   bGH poly(A) signal: bovine growth hormone polyadenylation signal
   9957..9978    +  promoter       SV40 promoter (fragment): SV40 enhancer and early promoter
   9999..74      +  rep_origin     f1 ori (across the origin) (sequence partly withheld): f1 bacteriophage origin of replication; arrow indicates direction of (+) strand synthesis
>Addgene plasmid #170129 | MS2-adRNA (3'GAC) | addgene full sequence | sequence record 337244 | Addgene NGS Result
TTTATAAGGGATTTTGCCGATTTCGGCCTATTGGTTAAAAAATGAGCTGATTTAACAAAAATTTAACGCG
AATTAATTCTGTGGAATGTGTGTCAGTTAGGGTGTGGAAAGTCCCCAGGCTCCCCAGCAGGCAGAAGTAT
GCAAAGCATGCATCTCAATTAGTCAGCAACCAGGTGTGGAAAGTCCCCAGGCTCCCCAGCAGGCAGAAGT
ATGCAAAGCATGCATCTCAATTAGTCAGCAACCATAGTCCCGCCCCTAACTCCGCCCATCCCGCCCCTAA
CTCCGCCCAGTTCCGCCCATTCTCCGCCCCATGGCTGACTAATTTTTTTTATTTATGCAGAGGCCGAGGC
CGCCTCTGCCTCTGAGCTATTCCAGAAGTAGTGAGGAGGCTTTTTTGGAGGCCTAGGCTTTTGCAAAAAG
CTCCCGGGAGCTTGTATATCCATTTTCGGATCTGATCAGCACGTGTTGACAATTAATCATCGGCATAGTA
TATCGGCATAGTATAATACGACAAGGTGAGGAACTAAACCATGGCCAAGTTGACCAGTGCCGTTCCGGTG
CTCACCGCGCGCGACGTCGCCGGAGCGGTCGAGTTCTGGACCGACCGGCTCGGGTTCTCCCGGGACTTCG
TGGAGGACGACTTCGCCGGTGTGGTCCGGGACGACGTGACCCTGTTCATCAGCGCGGTCCAGGACCAGGT
GGTGCCGGACAACACCCTGGCCTGGGTGTGGGTGCGCGGCCTGGACGAGCTGTACGCCGAGTGGTCGGAG
GTCGTGTCCACGAACTTCCGGGACGCCTCCGGGCCGGCCATGACCGAGATCGGCGAGCAGCCGTGGGGGC
GGGAGTTCGCCCTGCGCGACCCGGCCGGCAACTGCGTGCACTTCGTGGCCGAGGAGCAGGACTGACACGT
GCTACGAGATTTCGATTCCACCGCCGCCTTCTATGAAAGGTTGGGCTTCGGAATCGTTTTCCGGGACGCC
GGCTGGATGATCCTCCAGCGCGGGGATCTCATGCTGGAGTTCTTCGCCCACCCCAACTTGTTTATTGCAG
CTTATAATGGTTACAAATAAAGCAATAGCATCACAAATTTCACAAATAAAGCATTTTTTTCACTGCATTC
TAGTTGTGGTTTGTCCAAACTCATCAATGTATCTTATCATGTCTGTATACCGTCGACCTCTAGCTAGAGC
TTGGCGTAATCATGGTCATAGCTGTTTCCTGTGTGAAATTGTTATCCGCTCACAATTCCACACAACATAC
GAGCCGGAAGCATAAAGTGTAAAGCCTGGGGTGCCTAATGAGTGAGCTAACTCACATTAATTGCGTTGCG
CTCACTGCCCGCTTTCCAGTCGGGAAACCTGTCGTGCCAGCTGCATTAATGAATCGGCCAACGCGCGGGG
AGAGGCGGTTTGCGTATTGGGCGCTCTTCCGCTTCCTCGCTCACTGACTCGCTGCGCTCGGTCGTTCGGC
TGCGGCGAGCGGTATCAGCTCACTCAAAGGCGGTAATACGGTTATCCACAGAATCAGGGGATAACGCAGG
AAAGAACATGTGAGCAAAAGGCCAGCAAAAGGCCAGGAACCGTAAAAAGGCCGCGTTGCTGGCGTTTTTC
CATAGGCTCCGCCCCCCTGACGAGCATCACAAAAATCGACGCTCAAGTCAGAGGTGGCGAAACCCGACAG
GACTATAAAGATACCAGGCGTTTCCCCCTGGAAGCTCCCTCGTGCGCTCTCCTGTTCCGACCCTGCCGCT
TACCGGATACCTGTCCGCCTTTCTCCCTTCGGGAAGCGTGGCGCTTTCTCATAGCTCACGCTGTAGGTAT
CTCAGTTCGGTGTAGGTCGTTCGCTCCAAGCTGGGCTGTGTGCACGAACCCCCCGTTCAGCCCGACCGCT
GCGCCTTATCCGGTAACTATCGTCTTGAGTCCAACCCGGTAAGACACGACTTATCGCCACTGGCAGCAGC
CACTGGTAACAGGATTAGCAGAGCGAGGTATGTAGGCGGTGCTACAGAGTTCTTGAAGTGGTGGCCTAAC
TACGGCTACACTAGAAGAACAGTATTTGGTATCTGCGCTCTGCTGAAGCCAGTTACCTTCGGAAAAAGAG
TTGGTAGCTCTTGATCCGGCAAACAAACCACCGCTGGTAGCGGTGGTTTTTTTGTTTGCAAGCAGCAGAT
TACGCGCAGAAAAAAAGGATCTCAAGAAGATCCTTTGATCTTTTCTACGGGGTCTGACGCTCAGTGGAAC
GAAAACTCACGTTAAGGGATTTTGGTCATGAGATTATCAAAAAGGATCTTCACCTAGATCCTTTTAAATT
AAAAATGAAGTTTTAAATCAATCTAAAGTATATATGAGTAAACTTGGTCTGACAGTTACCAATGCTTAAT
CAGTGAGGCACCTATCTCAGCGATCTGTCTATTTCGTTCATCCATAGTTGCCTGACTCCCCGTCGTGTAG
ATAACTACGATACGGGAGGGCTTACCATCTGGCCCCAGTGCTGCAATGATACCGCGAGACCCACGCTCAC
CGGCTCCAGATTTATCAGCAATAAACCAGCCAGCCGGAAGGGCCGAGCGCAGAAGTGGTCCTGCAACTTT
ATCCGCCTCCATCCAGTCTATTAATTGTTGCCGGGAAGCTAGAGTAAGTAGTTCGCCAGTTAATAGTTTG
CGCAACGTTGTTGCCATTGCTACAGGCATCGTGGTGTCACGCTCGTCGTTTGGTATGGCTTCATTCAGCT
CCGGTTCCCAACGATCAAGGCGAGTTACATGATCCCCCATGTTGTGCAAAAAAGCGGTTAGCTCCTTCGG
TCCTCCGATCGTTGTCAGAAGTAAGTTGGCCGCAGTGTTATCACTCATGGTTATGGCAGCACTGCATAAT
TCTCTTACTGTCATGCCATCCGTAAGATGCTTTTCTGTGACTGGTGAGTACTCAACCAAGTCATTCTGAG
AATAGTGTATGCGGCGACCGAGTTGCTCTTGCCCGGCGTCAATACGGGATAATACCGCGCCACATAGCAG
AACTTTAAAAGTGCTCATCATTGGAAAACGTTCTTCGGGGCGAAAACTCTCAAGGATCTTACCGCTGTTG
AGATCCAGTTCGATGTAACCCACTCGTGCACCCAACTGATCTTCAGCATCTTTTACTTTCACCAGCGTTT
CTGGGTGAGCAAAAACAGGAAGGCAAAATGCCGCAAAAAAGGGAATAAGGGCGACACGGAAATGTTGAAT
ACTCATACTCTTCCTTTTTCAATATTATTGAAGCATTTATCAGGGTTATTGTCTCATGAGCGGATACATA
TTTGAATGTATTTAGAAAAATAAACAAATAGGGGTTCCGCGCACATTTCCCCGAAAAGTGCCACCTGACG
TCGACGGATCGGGAGATCTCCCGATCCCCTATGGTGCACTCTCAGTACAATCTGCTCTGATGCCGCATAG
TTAAGCCAGTATCTGCTCCCTGCTTGTGTGTTGGAGGTCGCTGAGTAGTGCGCGAGCAAAATTTAAGCTA
CAACAAGGCAAGGCTTGACCGACAATTGCATGAAGAATCTGCTTAGGGTTAGGCGTTTTGCGCTGCTTCG
CGATGTACGGGCCAGATATACGCGTTGACATTGATTATTGACTAGTTATTAATAGTAATCAATTACGGGG
TCATTAGTTCATAGCCCATATATGGAGTTCCGCGTTACATAACTTACGGTAAATGGCCCGCCTGGCTGAC
CGCCCAACGACCCCCGCCCATTGACGTCAATAATGACGTATGTTCCCATAGTAACGCCAATAGGGACTTT
CCATTGACGTCAATGGGTGGAGTATTTACGGTAAACTGCCCACTTGGCAGTACATCAAGTGTATCATATG
CCAAGTACGCCCCCTATTGACGTCAATGACGGTAAATGGCCCGCCTGGCATTATGCCCAGTACATGACCT
TATGGGACTTTCCTACTTGGCAGTACATCTACGTATTAGTCATCGCTATTACCATGGTGATGCGGTTTTG
GCAGTACATCAATGGGCGTGGATAGCGGTTTGACTCACGGGGATTTCCAAGTCTCCACCCCATTGACGTC
AATGGGAGTTTGTTTTGGCACCAAAATCAACGGGACTTTCCAAAATGTCGTAACAACTCCGCCCCATTGA
CGCAAATGGGCGGTAGGCGTGTACGGTGGGAGGTCTATATAAGCAGCGCGTTTTGCCTGTACTGGGTCTC
TCTGGTTAGACCAGATCTGAGCCTGGGAGCTCTCTGGCTAACTAGGGAACCCACTGCTTAAGCCTCAATA
AAGCTTGCCTTGAGTGCTTCAAGTAGTGTGTGCCCGTCTGTTGTGTGACTCTGGTAACTAGAGATCCCTC
AGACCCTTTTAGTCAGTGTGGAAAATCTCTAGCAGTGGCGCCCGAACAGGGACTTGAAAGCGAAAGGGAA
ACCAGAGGAGCTCTCTCGACGCAGGACTCGGCTTGCTGAAGCGCGCACGGCAAGAGGCGAGGGGCGGCGA
CTGGTGAGTACGCCAAAAATTTTGACTAGCGGAGGCTAGAAGGAGAGAGATGGGTGCGAGAGCGTCAGTA
TTAAGCGGGGGAGAATTAGATCGCGATGGGAAAAAATTCGGTTAAGGCCAGGGGGAAAGAAAAAATATAA
ATTAAAACATATAGTATGGGCAAGCAGGGAGCTAGAACGATTCGCAGTTAATCCTGGCCTGTTAGAAACA
TCAGAAGGCTGTAGACAAATACTGGGACAGCTACAACCATCCCTTCAGACAGGATCAGAAGAACTTAGAT
CATTATATAATACAGTAGCAACCCTCTATTGTGTGCATCAAAGGATAGAGATAAAAGACACCAAGGAAGC
TTTAGACAAGATAGAGGAAGAGCAAAACAAAAGTAAGACCACCGCACAGCAAGCGGCCGCTGATCTTCAG
ACCTGGAGGAGGAGATATGAGGGACAATTGGAGAAGTGAATTATATAAATATAAAGTAGTAAAAATTGAA
CCATTAGGAGTAGCACCCACCAAGGCAAAGAGAAGAGTGGTGCAGAGAGAAAAAAGAGCAGTGGGAATAG
GAGCTTTGTTCCTTGGGTTCTTGGGAGCAGCAGGAAGCACTATGGGCGCAGCGTCAATGACGCTGACGGT
ACAGGCCAGACAATTATTGTCTGGTATAGTGCAGCAGCAGAACAATTTGCTGAGGGCTATTGAGGCGCAA
CAGCATCTGTTGCAACTCACAGTCTGGGGCATCAAGCAGCTCCAGGCAAGAATCCTGGCTGTGGAAAGAT
ACCTAAAGGATCAACAGCTCCTGGGGATTTGGGGTTGCTCTGGAAAACTCATTTGCACCACTGCTGTGCC
TTGGAATGCTAGTTGGAGTAATAAATCTCTGGAACAGATTTGGAATCACACGACCTGGATGGAGTGGGAC
AGAGAAATTAACAATTACACAAGCTTAATACACTCCTTAATTGAAGAATCGCAAAACCAGCAAGAAAAGA
ATGAACAAGAATTATTGGAATTAGATAAATGGGCAAGTTTGTGGAATTGGTTTAACATAACAAATTGGCT
GTGGTATATAAAATTATTCATAATGATAGTAGGAGGCTTGGTAGGTTTAAGAATAGTTTTTGCTGTACTT
TCTATAGTGAATAGAGTTAGGCAGGGATATTCACCATTATCGTTTCAGACCCACCTCCCAACCCCGAGGG
GACCCGACAGGCCCGAAGGAATAGAAGAAGAAGGTGGAGAGAGAGACAGAGACAGATCCATTCGATTAGT
GAACGGATCGGCACTGCGTGCGCCAATTCTGCAGACAAATGGCAGTATTCATCCACAATTTTAAAAGAAA
AGGGGGGATTGGGGGGTACAGTGCAGGGGAAAGAATAGTAGACATAATAGCAACAGACATACAAACTAAA
GAATTACAAAAACAAATTACAAAAATTCAAAATTTTCGGGTTTATTACAGGGACAGCAGAGATCCAGTTT
GGTTAATTAAGGTACCGAGGGCCTATTTCCCATGATTCCTTCATATTTGCATATACGATACAAGGCTGTT
AGAGAGATAATTAGAATTAATTTGACTGTAAACACAAAGATATTAGTACAAAATACGTGACGTAGAAAGT
AATAATTTCTTGGGTAGTTTGCAGTTTTAAAATTATGTTTTAAAATGGACTATCATATGCTTACCGTAAC
TTGAAAGTATTTCGATTTCTTGGCTTTATATATCTTGTGGAAAGGACGAAACACCGAACATGAGGATCAC
CCATGTCGCACAGCCTGCTGGCTCTTCAACATGAGGATCACCCATGTCTTTTTTTCGTACTGAGTCGCCC
AGTCTCAGATAGATCCGACGCCGCCATCTCTAGGCCCGCGCCGGCCCCCTCGCACAGACTTGTGGGAGAA
GCTCGGCTACTCCCCTGCCCCGGTTAATTTGCATATAATATTTCCTAGTAACTATAGAGGCTTAATGTGC
GATAAAAGACAGATAATCTGTTCTTTTTAATACTAGCTACATTTTACATGATAGGCTTGGATTTCTATAA
GAGATACAAATACTAAATTATTATTTTAAAAAACAGCACAAAAGGAAACTCACCCTAACTGTAAAGTAAT
TGTGTGTTTTGAGACTATAAATATCCCTTGGAGAAAAGCCTTGTTTGGAACATGAGGATCACCCATGTCG
CACAGCCTGCTGGCTCTTCAACATGAGGATCACCCATGTCTTTTTTTGAATTCGCTAGCTAGGTCTTGAA
AGGAGTGGGAATTGGCTCCGGTGCCCGTCAGTGGGCAGAGCGCACATCGCCCACAGTCCCCGAGAAGTTG
GGGGGAGGGGTCGGCAATTGATCCGGTGCCTAGAGAAGGTGGCGCGGGGTAAACTGGGAAAGTGATGTCG
TGTACTGGCTCCGCCTTTTTCCCGAGGGTGGGGGAGAACCGTATATAAGTGCAGTAGTCGCCGTGAACGT
TCTTTTTCGCAACGGGCTTGCCGCCAGAACACAGGACCGGTTCTAGAGCGCTGCCACCATGGTGAGCAAG
GGCGAGGAGGATAACATGGCCATCATCAAGGAGTTCATGCGCTTCAAGGTGCACATGGAGGGCTCCGTGA
ACGGCCACGAGTTCGAGATCGAGGGCGAGGGCGAGGGCCGCCCCTACGAGGGCACCCAGACCGCCAAGCT
GAAGGTGACCAAGGGTGGCCCCCTGCCCTTCGCCTGGGACATCCTGTCCCCTCAGTTCATGTACGGCTCC
AAGGCCTACGTGAAGCACCCCGCCGACATCCCCGACTACTTGAAGCTGTCCTTCCCCGAGGGCTTCAAGT
GGGAGCGCGTGATGAACTTCGAGGACGGCGGCGTGGTGACCGTGACCCAGGACTCCTCCCTGCAGGACGG
CGAGTTCATCTACAAGGTGAAGCTGCGCGGCACCAACTTCCCCTCCGACGGCCCCGTAATGCAGAAGAAG
ACCATGGGCTGGGAGGCCTCCTCCGAGCGGATGTACCCCGAGGACGGCGCCCTGAAGGGCGAGATCAAGC
AGAGGCTGAAGCTGAAGGACGGCGGCCACTACGACGCTGAGGTCAAGACCACCTACAAGGCCAAGAAGCC
CGTGCAGCTGCCCGGCGCCTACAACGTCAACATCAAGTTGGACATCACCTCCCACAACGAGGACTACACC
ATCGTGGAACAGTACGAACGCGCCGAGGGCCGCCACTCCACCGGCGGCATGGACGAGCTGTACAAGGGAT
CCGGCGCAACAAACTTCTCTCTGCTGAAACAAGCCGGAGATGTCGAAGAGAATCCTGGACCGATGAAAAA
GCCTGAACTCACCGCGACGTCTGTCGAGAAGTTTCTGATCGAAAAGTTCGACAGCGTGTCCGACCTGATG
CAGCTCTCGGAGGGCGAAGAATCTCGTGCTTTCAGCTTCGATGTAGGAGGGCGTGGATATGTCCTGCGGG
TAAATAGCTGCGCCGATGGTTTCTACAAAGATCGTTATGTTTATCGGCACTTTGCATCGGCCGCGCTCCC
GATTCCGGAAGTGCTTGACATTGGGGAGTTCAGCGAGAGCCTGACCTATTGCATCTCCCGCCGTGCACAG
GGTGTCACGTTGCAAGACCTGCCTGAAACCGAACTGCCCGCTGTTCTGCAGCCGGTCGCGGAGGCCATGG
ATGCGATCGCTGCGGCCGATCTTAGCCAGACGAGCGGGTTCGGCCCATTCGGACCGCAAGGAATCGGTCA
ATACACTACATGGCGTGATTTCATATGCGCGATTGCTGATCCCCATGTGTATCACTGGCAAACTGTGATG
GACGACACCGTCAGTGCGTCCGTCGCGCAGGCTCTCGATGAGCTGATGCTTTGGGCCGAGGACTGCCCCG
AAGTCCGGCACCTCGTGCACGCGGATTTCGGCTCCAACAATGTCCTGACGGACAATGGCCGCATAACAGC
GGTCATTGACTGGAGCGAGGCGATGTTCGGGGATTCCCAATACGAGGTCGCCAACATCTTCTTCTGGAGG
CCGTGGTTGGCTTGTATGGAGCAGCAGACGCGCTACTTCGAGCGGAGGCATCCGGAGCTTGCAGGATCGC
CGCGGCTCCGGGCGTATATGCTCCGCATTGGTCTTGACCAACTCTATCAGAGCTTGGTTGACGGCAATTT
CGATGATGCAGCTTGGGCGCAGGGTCGATGCGACGCAATCGTCCGATCCGGAGCCGGGACTGTCGGGCGT
ACACAAATCGCCCGCAGAAGCGCGGCCGTCTGGACCGATGGCTGTGTAGAAGTACTCGCCGATAGTGGAA
ACCGACGCCCCAGCACTCGTCCGAGGGCAAAGGAATAAACGCGTTAAGTCGACAATCAACCTCTGGATTA
CAAAATTTGTGAAAGATTGACTGGTATTCTTAACTATGTTGCTCCTTTTACGCTATGTGGATACGCTGCT
TTAATGCCTTTGTATCATGCTATTGCTTCCCGTATGGCTTTCATTTTCTCCTCCTTGTATAAATCCTGGT
TGCTGTCTCTTTATGAGGAGTTGTGGCCCGTTGTCAGGCAACGTGGCGTGGTGTGCACTGTGTTTGCTGA
CGCAACCCCCACTGGTTGGGGCATTGCCACCACCTGTCAGCTCCTTTCCGGGACTTTCGCTTTCCCCCTC
CCTATTGCCACGGCGGAACTCATCGCCGCCTGCCTTGCCCGCTGCTGGACAGGGGCTCGGCTGTTGGGCA
CTGACAATTCCGTGGTGTTGTCGGGGAAATCATCGTCCTTTCCTTGGCTGCTCGCCTGTGTTGCCACCTG
GATTCTGCGCGGGACGTCCTTCTGCTACGTCCCTTCGGCCCTCAATCCAGCGGACCTTCCTTCCCGCGGC
CTGCTGCCGGCTCTGCGGCCTCTTCCGCGTCTTCGCCTTCGCCCTCAGACGAGTCGGATCTCCCTTTGGG
CCGCCTCCCCGCGTCGACTTTAAGACCAATGACTTACAAGGCAGCTGTAGATCTTAGCCACTTTTTAAAA
GAAAAGGGGGGACTGGAAGGGCTAATTCACTCCCAACGAAGACAAGATCTGCTTTTTGCTTGTACTGGGT
CTCTCTGGTTAGACCAGATCTGAGCCTGGGAGCTCTCTGGCTAACTAGGGAACCCACTGCTTAAGCCTCA
ATAAAGCTTGCCTTGAGTGCTTCAAGTAGTGTGTGCCCGTCTGTTGTGTGACTCTGGTAACTAGAGATCC
CTCAGACCCTTTTAGTCAGTGTGGAAAATCTCTAGCAGGGCCCGTTTAAACCCGCTGATCAGCCTCGACT
GTGCCTTCTAGTTGCCAGCCATCTGTTGTTTGCCCCTCCCCCGTGCCTTCCTTGACCCTGGAAGGTGCCA
CTCCCACTGTCCTTTCCTAATAAAATGAGGAAATTGCATCGCATTGTCTGAGTAGGTGTCATTCTATTCT
GGGGGGTGGGGTGGGGCAGGACAGCAAGGGGGAGGATTGGGAAGACAATAGCAGGCATGCTGGGGATGCG
GTGGGCTCTATGGCTTCTGAGGCGGAAAGAACCAGCTGGGGCTCTAGGGGGTATCCCC
[124 nt withheld, positions 9999-10122]
C
[91 nt withheld, positions 10124-10214]
A
[49 nt withheld, positions 10216-10264]
CCTTTGACGTTGGAGTCCACGTTCTTT
[37 nt withheld, positions 10292-10328]
ACCCTATCTCGGTCTATTCTTTTGA
